>Addgene plasmid #185319 | SYUA_HUMAN_mCh-2xFKBP (pBS1135) | addgene full sequence | sequence record 363964 | Addgene NGS Result
CCTGACGTCGACGGATCGGGAGATCTCCCGATCCCCTATGGTGCACTCTCAGTACAATCTGCTCTGATGC
CGCATAGTTAAGCCAGTATCTGCTCCCTGCTTGTGTGTTGGAGGTCGCTGAGTAGTGCGCGAGCAAAATT
TAAGCTACAACAAGGCAAGGCTTGACCGACAATTGCATGAAGAATCTGCTTAGGGTTAGGCGTTTTGCGC
TGCTTCGCGATGTACGGGCCAGATATACGCGTTGACATTGATTATTGACTAGTTATTAATAGTAATCAAT
TACGGGGTCATTAGTTCATAGCCCATATATGGAGTTCCGCGTTACATAACTTACGGTAAATGGCCCGCCT
GGCTGACCGCCCAACGACCCCCGCCCATTGACGTCAATAATGACGTATGTTCCCATAGTAACGCCAATAG
GGACTTTCCATTGACGTCAATGGGTGGAGTATTTACGGTAAACTGCCCACTTGGCAGTACATCAAGTGTA
TCATATGCCAAGTACGCCCCCTATTGACGTCAATGACGGTAAATGGCCCGCCTGGCATTATGCCCAGTAC
ATGACCTTATGGGACTTTCCTACTTGGCAGTACATCTACGTATTAGTCATCGCTATTACCATGGTGATGC
GGTTTTGGCAGTACATCAATGGGCGTGGATAGCGGTTTGACTCACGGGGATTTCCAAGTCTCCACCCCAT
TGACGTCAATGGGAGTTTGTTTTGGCACCAAAATCAACGGGACTTTCCAAAATGTCGTAACAACTCCGCC
CCATTGACGCAAATGGGCGGTAGGCGTGTACGGTGGGAGGTCTATATAAGCAGAGCTCTCCCTATCAGTG
ATAGAGATCTCCCTATCAGTGATAGAGATCGTCGACGAGCTCGTTTAGTGAACCGTCAGATCGCCTGGAG
ACGCCATCCACGCTGTTTTGACCTCCATAGAAGACACCGGGACCGATCCAGCCTCCGGACTCTAGCGTTT
AAACTTAAGCTTGGTACCGAGCTCGGATCCGCCACCATGGACGTCTTCATGAAGGGGCTGAGCAAGGCGA
AGGAGGGGGTGGTGGCCGCCGCCGAGAAGACCAAGCAGGGCGTGGCCGAGGCCGCCGGTAAAACTAAAGA
A
[192 nt withheld, positions 1122-1313]
CTGGGCAAGAACGAGGAGGGCGCCCCCCAGGAGGGCATCCTGGAGGATATGCCCGTGGACCCCGACAACG
AGGCCTATGAGATGCCCAGCGAGGAGGGCTACCAGGACTACGAGCCCGAGGCCTCCGGAGGCGGCGGATC
CGGCGGAATGGTGTCTAAAGGCGAGGAGGATAACATGGCTATAATCAAGGAATTTATGAGGTTCAAGGTG
CATATGGAGGGATCTGTGAACGGTCACGAGTTCGAAATCGAGGGCGAAGGCGAGGGGCGACCCTATGAAG
GGACACAGACGGCCAAACTGAAGGTGACCAAGGGTGGCCCCCTGCCTTTCGCCTGGGACATCCTGTCACC
CCAGTTTATGTACGGCTCTAAGGCTTACGTTAAGCACCCTGCCGATATTCCGGACTACTTGAAACTGAGC
TTCCCTGAAGGGTTCAAGTGGGAACGGGTAATGAATTTTGAGGATGGCGGTGTAGTCACAGTTACCCAGG
ACAGCTCTCTTCAGGACGGAGAATTTATCTATAAGGTTAAACTTCGGGGCACTAACTTCCCATCAGACGG
CCCCGTGATGCAGAAGAAAACTATGGGCTGGGAAGCCAGCTCAGAACGCATGTATCCCGAGGACGGAGCA
CTGAAGGGAGAAATCAAGCAGCGACTCAAGCTGAAGGATGGGGGACATTATGATGCTGAGGTCAAAACCA
CCTATAAGGCCAAGAAACCCGTTCAGCTTCCTGGGGCATACAACGTGAATATCAAACTGGATATTACATC
CCATAACGAAGACTATACCATCGTGGAACAGTACGAGCGGGCCGAGGGCAGACATAGCACAGGGGGCATG
GATGAATTGTACAAGGCGACTAGAGGCGTCCAAGTCGAAACCATTAGTCCCGGCGATGGCAGAACATTTC
CTAAAAGGGGACAAACATGTGTCGTCCATTATACAGGCATGTTGGAGGACGGCAAAAAGGTGGACAGTAG
TAGAGATCGCAATAAACCTTTCAAATTCATGTTGGGAAAACAAGAAGTCATTAGGGGATGGGAGGAGGGC
GTGGCTCAAATGTCCGTCGGCCAACGCGCTAAGCTCACCATCAGCCCCGACTACGCATACGGCGCTACCG
GACATCCCGGAATTATTCCCCCTCACGCTACCTTGGTGTTTGACGTCGAACTGTTGAAGCTCGAGACTAG
AGGAGTGCAGGTGGAGACTATCTCCCCAGGAGACGGGCGCACCTTCCCCAAGCGCGGCCAGACCTGCGTG
GTGCACTACACCGGGATGCTTGAAGATGGAAAGAAAGTTGATTCCTCCCGGGACAGAAACAAGCCCTTTA
AGTTTATGCTAGGCAAGCAGGAGGTGATCCGAGGCTGGGAAGAAGGGGTTGCCCAGATGAGTGTGGGTCA
GAGAGCCAAACTGACTATATCTCCAGATTATGCCTATGGTGCCACTGGGCACCCAGGCATCATCCCACCA
CATGCCACTCTCGTCTTCGATGTGGAGCTTCTAAAACTGGAAACTAGTTATCCGTACGACGTACCAGACT
ACGCATAAGCGGCCGCTCGAGTCTAGAGGGCCCGTTTAAACCCGCTGATCAGCCTCGACTGTGCCTTCTA
GTTGCCAGCCATCTGTTGTTTGCCCCTCCCCCGTGCCTTCCTTGACCCTGGAAGGTGCCACTCCCACTGT
CCTTTCCTAATAAAATGAGGAAATTGCATCGCATTGTCTGAGTAGGTGTCATTCTATTCTGGGGGGTGGG
GTGGGGCAGGACAGCAAGGGGGAGGATTGGGAAGACAATAGCAGGCATGCTGGGGATGCGGTGGGCTCTA
TGGCTTCTGAGGCGGAAAGAACCAGCTGGGGCTCTAGGGGGTATCCCC
[124 nt withheld, positions 3182-3305]
C
[91 nt withheld, positions 3307-3397]
A
[49 nt withheld, positions 3399-3447]
CCTTTGACGTTGGAGTCCACGTTCTTT
[37 nt withheld, positions 3475-3511]
ACCCTATCTCGGTCTATTCTTTTGATTTATAAGGGATTTTGCCGATTTCGGCCTATTGGTTAAAAAATGA
GCTGATTTAACAAAAATTTAACGCGAATTAATTCTGTGGAATGTGTGTCAGTTAGGGTGTGGAAAGTCCC
CAGGCTCCCCAGCAGGCAGAAGTATGCAAAGCATGCATCTCAATTAGTCAGCAACCAGGTGTGGAAAGTC
CCCAGGCTCCCCAGCAGGCAGAAGTATGCAAAGCATGCATCTCAATTAGTCAGCAACCATAGTCCCGCCC
CTAACTCCGCCCATCCCGCCCCTAACTCCGCCCAGTTCCGCCCATTCTCCGCCCCATGGCTGACTAATTT
TTTTTATTTATGCAGAGGCCGAGGCCGCCTCTGCCTCTGAGCTATTCCAGAAGTAGTGAGGAGGCTTTTT
TGGAGGCCTAGGCTTTTGCAAAAAGCTCCCGGGAGCTTGTATATCCATTTTCGGATCTGATCAGCACGTG
TTGACAATTAATCATCGGCATAGTATATCGGCATAGTATAATACGACAAGGTGAGGAACTAAACCATGGC
CAAGTTGACCAGTGCCGTTCCGGTGCTCACCGCGCGCGACGTCGCCGGAGCGGTCGAGTTCTGGACCGAC
CGGCTCGGGTTCTCCCGGGACTTCGTGGAGGACGACTTCGCCGGTGTGGTCCGGGACGACGTGACCCTGT
TCATCAGCGCGGTCCAGGACCAGGTGGTGCCGGACAACACCCTGGCCTGGGTGTGGGTGCGCGGCCTGGA
CGAGCTGTACGCCGAGTGGTCGGAGGTCGTGTCCACGAACTTCCGGGACGCCTCCGGGCCGGCCATGACC
GAGATCGGCGAGCAGCCGTGGGGGCGGGAGTTCGCCCTGCGCGACCCGGCCGGCAACTGCGTGCACTTCG
TGGCCGAGGAGCAGGACTGACACGTGCTACGAGATTTCGATTCCACCGCCGCCTTCTATGAAAGGTTGGG
CTTCGGAATCGTTTTCCGGGACGCCGGCTGGATGATCCTCCAGCGCGGGGATCTCATGCTGGAGTTCTTC
GCCCACCCCAACTTGTTTATTGCAGCTTATAATGGTTACAAATAAAGCAATAGCATCACAAATTTCACAA
ATAAAGCATTTTTTTCACTGCATTCTAGTTGTGGTTTGTCCAAACTCATCAATGTATCTTATCATGTCTG
TATACCGTCGACCTCTAGCTAGAGCTTGGCGTAATCATGGTCATAGCTGTTTCCTGTGTGAAATTGTTAT
CCGCTCACAATTCCACACAACATACGAGCCGGAAGCATAAAGTGTAAAGCCTGGGGTGCCTAATGAGTGA
GCTAACTCACATTAATTGCGTTGCGCTCACTGCCCGCTTTCCAGTCGGGAAACCTGTCGTGCCAGCTGCA
TTAATGAATCGGCCAACGCGCGGGGAGAGGCGGTTTGCGTATTGGGCGCTCTTCCGCTTCCTCGCTCACT
GACTCGCTGCGCTCGGTCGTTCGGCTGCGGCGAGCGGTATCAGCTCACTCAAAGGCGGTAATACGGTTAT
CCACAGAATCAGGGGATAACGCAGGAAAGAACATGTGAGCAAAAGGCCAGCAAAAGGCCAGGAACCGTAA
AAAGGCCGCGTTGCTGGCGTTTTTCCATAGGCTCCGCCCCCCTGACGAGCATCACAAAAATCGACGCTCA
AGTCAGAGGTGGCGAAACCCGACAGGACTATAAAGATACCAGGCGTTTCCCCCTGGAAGCTCCCTCGTGC
GCTCTCCTGTTCCGACCCTGCCGCTTACCGGATACCTGTCCGCCTTTCTCCCTTCGGGAAGCGTGGCGCT
TTCTCATAGCTCACGCTGTAGGTATCTCAGTTCGGTGTAGGTCGTTCGCTCCAAGCTGGGCTGTGTGCAC
GAACCCCCCGTTCAGCCCGACCGCTGCGCCTTATCCGGTAACTATCGTCTTGAGTCCAACCCGGTAAGAC
ACGACTTATCGCCACTGGCAGCAGCCACTGGTAACAGGATTAGCAGAGCGAGGTATGTAGGCGGTGCTAC
AGAGTTCTTGAAGTGGTGGCCTAACTACGGCTACACTAGAAGAACAGTATTTGGTATCTGCGCTCTGCTG
AAGCCAGTTACCTTCGGAAAAAGAGTTGGTAGCTCTTGATCCGGCAAACAAACCACCGCTGGTAGCGGTG
GTTTTTTTGTTTGCAAGCAGCAGATTACGCGCAGAAAAAAAGGATCTCAAGAAGATCCTTTGATCTTTTC
TACGGGGTCTGACGCTCAGTGGAACGAAAACTCACGTTAAGGGATTTTGGTCATGAGATTATCAAAAAGG
ATCTTCACCTAGATCCTTTTAAATTAAAAATGAAGTTTTAAATCAATCTAAAGTATATATGAGTAAACTT
GGTCTGACAGTTACCAATGCTTAATCAGTGAGGCACCTATCTCAGCGATCTGTCTATTTCGTTCATCCAT
AGTTGCCTGACTCCCCGTCGTGTAGATAACTACGATACGGGAGGGCTTACCATCTGGCCCCAGTGCTGCA
ATGATACCGCGAGACCCACGCTCACCGGCTCCAGATTTATCAGCAATAAACCAGCCAGCCGGAAGGGCCG
AGCGCAGAAGTGGTCCTGCAACTTTATCCGCCTCCATCCAGTCTATTAATTGTTGCCGGGAAGCTAGAGT
AAGTAGTTCGCCAGTTAATAGTTTGCGCAACGTTGTTGCCATTGCTACAGGCATCGTGGTGTCACGCTCG
TCGTTTGGTATGGCTTCATTCAGCTCCGGTTCCCAACGATCAAGGCGAGTTACATGATCCCCCATGTTGT
GCAAAAAAGCGGTTAGCTCCTTCGGTCCTCCGATCGTTGTCAGAAGTAAGTTGGCCGCAGTGTTATCACT
CATGGTTATGGCAGCACTGCATAATTCTCTTACTGTCATGCCATCCGTAAGATGCTTTTCTGTGACTGGT
GAGTACTCAACCAAGTCATTCTGAGAATAGTGTATGCGGCGACCGAGTTGCTCTTGCCCGGCGTCAATAC
GGGATAATACCGCGCCACATAGCAGAACTTTAAAAGTGCTCATCATTGGAAAACGTTCTTCGGGGCGAAA
ACTCTCAAGGATCTTACCGCTGTTGAGATCCAGTTCGATGTAACCCACTCGTGCACCCAACTGATCTTCA
GCATCTTTTACTTTCACCAGCGTTTCTGGGTGAGCAAAAACAGGAAGGCAAAATGCCGCAAAAAAGGGAA
TAAGGGCGACACGGAAATGTTGAATACTCATACTCTTCCTTTTTCAATATTATTGAAGCATTTATCAGGG
TTATTGTCTCATGAGCGGATACATATTTGAATGTATTTAGAAAAATAAACAAATAGGGGTTCCGCGCACA
TTTCCCCGAAAAGTGCCA
Features (pLannotate 1.2.2; 25 found; start..end, strand, type, name):
     37..89      -  misc_feature   bom (fragment): basis of mobility region from pBR322
    244..623     +  enhancer       CMV enhancer: human cytomegalovirus immediate early enhancer
    624..827     +  promoter       CMV promoter: human cytomegalovirus (CMV) immediate early promoter
    829..848     +  promoter       PLtetO-1 promoter (fragment): modified phage lambda PL promoter with tet operator sites (Lutz and Bujard, 1997)
    850..869     +  promoter       PLtetO-1 promoter (fragment): modified phage lambda PL promoter with tet operator sites (Lutz and Bujard, 1997)
    877..910     +  promoter       TRE3GV promoter (fragment): 3rd-generation Tet-responsive promoter that can be activated by binding of Tet-On® 3G, optimized for retroviral and lentiviral vectors
   1017..1436    +  CDS            SNCA (sequence partly withheld): SYUA_HUMAN - Also known as NACP, PARK1. Experimental evidence at protein level: Swiss-Prot protein existence level 1. Neuronal protein that plays several roles in synaptic activity such as regulation of synaptic vesicle trafficking and subsequent neurotransmitter release. Participates as a monomer in synaptic vesicle exocytosis by enhancing vesicle priming, fusion and dilation of exocytotic fusion pores (PubMed:28288128, PubMed:30404828). Mechanistically, acts by increasing local Ca(2+) release from microdomains which is essential for the enhancement of ATP-induced exocytosis (PubMed:30404828)
   1461..2168    +  CDS            mCherry: mCherry is a basic (constitutively fluorescent) red fluorescent protein published in 2004, derived from Discosoma sp.. It is reported to be a very rapidly-maturing monomer with low acid sensitivity.
   2178..2498    +  CDS            DmrB: F36V mutant of FK506-binding protein FKBP12 binds synthetic ligands that do not bind wild-type FKBP
   2505..2825    +  CDS            DmrB: F36V mutant of FK506-binding protein FKBP12 binds synthetic ligands that do not bind wild-type FKBP
   2912..3136    +  polyA_signal   bGH poly(A) signal: bovine growth hormone polyadenylation signal
   3140..3161    +  promoter       SV40 promoter (fragment): SV40 enhancer and early promoter
   3182..3610    +  rep_origin     f1 ori (sequence partly withheld): f1 bacteriophage origin of replication; arrow indicates direction of (+) strand synthesis
   3624..3953    +  promoter       SV40 promoter: SV40 enhancer and early promoter
   4001..4048    +  promoter       EM7 promoter: synthetic bacterial promoter&nbsp
   4067..4441    +  CDS            BleoR: antibiotic-binding protein; Sh ble from Streptoalloteichus hindustanus; confers resistance to bleomycin, phleomycin, and Zeocin™
   4451..4576    +  CDS            ble (fragment): BLE_KLEPN - Experimental evidence at protein level: Swiss-Prot protein existence level 1. Binding protein with a strong affinity to the bleomycin family of antibiotics. Binds to CL990; an antimitotic-antibiotic compound. From Klebsiella pneumoniae.
   4571..4692    +  polyA_signal   SV40 poly(A) signal: SV40 polyadenylation signal
   4765..4781    -  protein_bind   lac operator: The lac repressor binds to the lac operator to inhibit transcription in E. coli. This inhibition can be relieved by adding lactose or isopropyl-β-D-thiogalactopyranoside (IPTG). lac repressor encoded by lacI
   4789..4819    -  promoter       lac promoter: promoter for the E. coli lac operon
   4834..4855    -  protein_bind   CAP binding site: CAP binding activates transcription in the presence of cAMP. E. coli catabolite activator protein
   4868..4960    -  CDS            lacI (fragment): lac repressor; lacI; The lac repressor binds to the lac operator to inhibit transcription in E. coli. This inhibition can be relieved by adding lactose or isopropyl-β-D-thiogalactopyranoside (IPTG).
   5143..5731    -  rep_origin     ori: high-copy-number ColE1/pMB1/pBR322/pUC origin of replication
   5902..6762    -  CDS            AmpR: β-lactamase; bla; confers resistance to ampicillin, carbenicillin, and related antibiotics
   6763..6867    -  promoter       AmpR promoter: bla
