[The description below was written by a language model from this plasmid's Addgene catalogue record and pLannotate feature annotations shown in this document.]
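Description:
SYUA_HUMAN_mCh-2xFKBP (pBS1135) is a 6,889-nt mammalian expression plasmid built by Gibson cloning into a pcDNA4/TO-derived backbone that previously carried a different fusion cassette. It is maintained in E. coli as a high-copy plasmid through a ColE1/pUC-type origin and selected with ampicillin via the AmpR β-lactamase gene. An f1 origin is also present. For selection in mammalian cells, the backbone carries a Sh ble (BleoR) gene conferring Zeocin/bleomycin resistance, placed behind both the SV40 early promoter and the bacterial EM7 promoter and followed by an SV40 polyadenylation signal.

The expression cassette is driven by the CMV immediate-early enhancer and promoter. Short annotated fragments immediately downstream match tet operator sequences, consistent with the tetracycline-operator arrangement of the TO backbone. This would make expression repressible in cells that supply Tet repressor and constitutive in cells that do not. The open reading frame encodes human alpha-synuclein (SNCA, UniProt SYUA_HUMAN), followed by the red fluorescent protein mCherry and then two tandem copies of DmrB, the F36V mutant of FKBP12. A bGH polyadenylation signal terminates the transcript. The backbone name mentions an HA tag, but none is annotated in the feature table.

The F36V FKBP domains bind synthetic ligands that do not recognise wild-type FKBP, so adding a bivalent dimerizer crosslinks the fusion proteins. With two domains per molecule, this can drive higher-order assembly. The depositors used the plasmid to test chemically inducible condensate formation in human cells, with mCherry allowing the fusion's localisation and clustering to be visualised.
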