Addgene plasmid #185319: SYUA_HUMAN_mCh-2xFKBP (pBS1135)
Purpose: For the mammalian expression of the human protein SYUA_HUMAN attached to 2xFKBP. The FKBP can be used for inducible dimerization and condensate formation
Depositing lab: Pamela Silver. Depositing organization: Harvard Medical School. Publication: Natural and Designed Proteins Inspired by Extremotolerant Organisms Can Form Condensates and Attenuate Apoptosis in Human Cells. Veling MT, Nguyen DT, Thadani NN, Oster ME, Rollins NJ, Brock KP, Bethel NP, Lim S, Baker D, Way JC, Marks DS, Chang RL, Silver PA. ACS Synth Biol. 2022 Mar 18;11(3):1292-1302. doi: 10.1021/acssynbio.1c00572. Epub 2022 Feb 18. PubMed 35176859.
Backbone
  Vector backbone: rt44a_nCoV-N-mEGFP-2xFKBP-HA pcDNA4_TO
  Vector type: Mammalian Expression
Growth in bacteria
  Bacterial resistance: Ampicillin, 100 μg/mL
  Growth temperature: 37°C
  Growth strain: DH5alpha
  Copy number: High Copy
Gene/Insert
  Gene/Insert name: SYUA_HUMAN
  Species: H. sapiens (human)
  Insert size (bp): 459
  Cloning method: Gibson Cloning
Terms and licenses: Academic/Nonprofit Terms; Industry Terms: Not Available to Industry
Depositor comments: This plasmid encodes a protein fused to 2xFKBP. FKBP will dimerize upon exposure to a dimerization agent. We used it to test for chemically inducible condensate formation
How to cite: SYUA_HUMAN_mCh-2xFKBP (pBS1135) was a gift from Pamela Silver (Addgene plasmid # 185319 ; http://n2t.net/addgene:185319 ; RRID:Addgene_185319)
